Addgene plasmid #207608: 3xMS2 TR knockin sgRNA 2
Purpose: sgRNA 2 for homology directed repair insertion of 3xMS2-TR-100-PURO into the endogenous TR locus
Depositing lab: Jens Schmidt. Depositing organization: Michigan State University. Publication: TCAB1 prevents nucleolar accumulation of the telomerase RNA to facilitate telomerase assembly. Klump BM, Perez GI, Patrick EM, Adams-Boone K, Cohen SB, Han L, Yu K, Schmidt JC. Cell Rep. 2023 Jun 1;42(6):112577. doi: 10.1016/j.celrep.2023.112577. PubMed 37267110.
Backbone
  Vector backbone: pX330 Addgene #42230
  Total vector size (bp): 8500
  Vector type: Mammalian Expression
Growth in bacteria
  Bacterial resistance: Ampicillin, 100 μg/mL
  Growth temperature: 37°C
  Growth strain: DH5alpha
  Copy number: High Copy
Gene/Insert
  Gene/Insert name: acccccaaacctgactgact
  Species: H. sapiens (human)
  Promoter: CMV and U6
  Tag / fusion protein: None
  Cloning method: Restriction Enzyme; 5′ cloning site BbsI (unknown if destroyed); 3′ cloning site BbsI (unknown if destroyed)
  Sequencing primers: 5′ U6 forward
Terms and licenses: Academic/Nonprofit Terms; Industry Terms: Not Available to Industry
How to cite: 3xMS2 TR knockin sgRNA 2 was a gift from Jens Schmidt (Addgene plasmid # 207608 ; http://n2t.net/addgene:207608 ; RRID:Addgene_207608)
