[The description below was written by a language model from this plasmid's Addgene catalogue record and pLannotate feature annotations shown in this document.]
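Description:
3xMS2 TR knockin sgRNA 2 is a pX330-derived mammalian expression plasmid of about 8.5 kb that delivers both components of the Streptococcus pyogenes CRISPR/Cas9 system from a single vector. It is maintained in E. coli through a high-copy ColE1/pUC-type origin and selected with ampicillin via the β-lactamase gene. An f1 phage origin is also present, along with a single annotated AAV2 ITR and short bom and rop fragments that appear to be backbone remnants. The record lists no mammalian selection marker on this plasmid.

The payload consists of two expression units. A human U6 RNA polymerase III promoter drives a single guide RNA, formed by a 20-nucleotide human-targeting spacer cloned between BbsI sites immediately upstream of the Cas9 gRNA scaffold; a second partial scaffold fragment is annotated just downstream. The second unit uses a CMV enhancer, chicken β-actin promoter and hybrid intron. This is the hybrid promoter that the catalogue entry abbreviates as "CMV". It expresses Cas9, which the annotation splits into contiguous N- and C-terminal portions that together make up the full-length coding sequence. Cas9 is followed by a nucleoplasmin bipartite nuclear localization signal and a bovine growth hormone polyadenylation signal. The catalogue lists no tag.

According to the record, the guide is the second of the sgRNAs used to cut the endogenous human telomerase RNA (TR) locus. The cut stimulates homology-directed repair with a separate donor carrying a 3xMS2-TR-100-PURO cassette, which inserts three MS2 elements and, as the name suggests, a puromycin marker at the TR gene. The donor template is not part of this plasmid.
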