Features (pLannotate 1.2.2; 18 found; start..end, strand, type, name):
      6..246     +  promoter       U6 promoter: RNA polymerase III promoter for human U6 snRNA
    276..351     +  misc_RNA       gRNA scaffold: guide RNA scaffold for the Streptococcus pyogenes CRISPR/Cas9 system
    358..401     +  misc_RNA       gRNA scaffold (fragment): guide RNA scaffold for the Streptococcus pyogenes CRISPR/Cas9 system
    448..733     +  enhancer       CMV enhancer: human cytomegalovirus immediate early enhancer; contains an 18-bp deletion relative to the standard CMV enhancer
    735..1011    +  promoter       chicken β-actin promoter: No description available
   1012..1239    +  intron         hybrid intron: hybrid between chicken β-actin (CBA) and minute virus of mice (MMV) introns (Gray et al., 2011)
   1377..2978    +  CDS            Cas9(N): N-terminal portion of Streptococcus pyogenes Cas9 (Zetsche et al., 2015)
   2979..5477    +  CDS            Cas9(C): C-terminal portion of Streptococcus pyogenes Cas9 (Zetsche et al., 2015)
   5478..5525    +  CDS            nucleoplasmin NLS: bipartite nuclear localization signal from nucleoplasmin
   5559..5670    +  polyA_signal   bGH poly(A) signal: bovine growth hormone polyadenylation signal
   5775..5915    +  repeat_region  AAV2 ITR: inverted terminal repeat of adeno-associated virus serotype 2 inverted
   5920..5971    -  misc_feature   bom (fragment): basis of mobility region from pBR322
   5990..6445    +  rep_origin     f1 ori (sequence partly withheld): f1 bacteriophage origin of replication; arrow indicates direction of (+) strand synthesis
   6446..6495    -  misc_feature   bom (fragment): basis of mobility region from pBR322
   6597..6632    -  CDS            rop (fragment): Rop protein, which maintains plasmids at low copy number; rop
   6727..6831    +  promoter       AmpR promoter: bla
   6832..7692    +  CDS            AmpR: β-lactamase; bla; confers resistance to ampicillin, carbenicillin, and related antibiotics
   7863..8451    +  rep_origin     ori: high-copy-number ColE1/pMB1/pBR322/pUC origin of replication
>Addgene plasmid #207608 | 3xMS2 TR knockin sgRNA 2 | addgene full sequence | sequence record 430543 | Addgene NGS Result
CATGTGAGGGCCTATTTCCCATGATTCCTTCATATTTGCATATACGATACAAGGCTGTTAGAGAGATAAT
TGGAATTAATTTGACTGTAAACACAAAGATATTAGTACAAAATACGTGACGTAGAAAGTAATAATTTCTT
GGGTAGTTTGCAGTTTTAAAATTATGTTTTAAAATGGACTATCATATGCTTACCGTAACTTGAAAGTATT
TCGATTTCTTGGCTTTATATATCTTGTGGAAAGGACGAAACACCGACCCCCAAACCTGACTGACTGTTTT
AGAGCTAGAAATAGCAAGTTAAAATAAGGCTAGTCCGTTATCAACTTGAAAAAGTGGCACCGAGTCGGTG
CTTTTTTGTTTTAGAGCTAGAAATAGCAAGTTAAAATAAGGCTAGTCCGTTTTTAGCGCGTGCGCCAATT
CTGCAGACAAATGGCTCTAGAGGTACCCGTTACATAACTTACGGTAAATGGCCCGCCTGGCTGACCGCCC
AACGACCCCCGCCCATTGACGTCAATAGTAACGCCAATAGGGACTTTCCATTGACGTCAATGGGTGGAGT
ATTTACGGTAAACTGCCCACTTGGCAGTACATCAAGTGTATCATATGCCAAGTACGCCCCCTATTGACGT
CAATGACGGTAAATGGCCCGCCTGGCATTGTGCCCAGTACATGACCTTATGGGACTTTCCTACTTGGCAG
TACATCTACGTATTAGTCATCGCTATTACCATGGTCGAGGTGAGCCCCACGTTCTGCTTCACTCTCCCCA
TCTCCCCCCCCTCCCCACCCCCAATTTTGTATTTATTTATTTTTTAATTATTTTGTGCAGCGATGGGGGC
GGGGGGGGGGGGGGGCGCGCGCCAGGCGGGGCGGGGCGGGGCGAGGGGCGGGGCGGGGCGAGGCGGAGAG
GTGCGGCGGCAGCCAATCAGAGCGGCGCGCTCCGAAAGTTTCCTTTTATGGCGAGGCGGCGGCGGCGGCG
GCCCTATAAAAAGCGAAGCGCGCGGCGGGCGGGAGTCGCTGCGCGCTGCCTTCGCCCCGTGCCCCGCTCC
GCCGCCGCCTCGCGCCGCCCGCCCCGGCTCTGACTGACCGCGTTACTCCCACAGGTGAGCGGGCGGGACG
GCCCTTCTCCTCCGGGCTGTAATTAGCTGAGCAAGAGGTAAGGGTTTAAGGGATGGTTGGTTGGTGGGGT
ATTAATGTTTAATTACCTGGAGCACCTGCCTGAAATCACTTTTTTTCAGGTTGGACCGGTGCCACCATGG
ACTATAAGGACCACGACGGAGACTACAAGGATCATGATATTGATTACAAAGACGATGACGATAAGATGGC
CCCAAAGAAGAAGCGGAAGGTCGGTATCCACGGAGTCCCAGCAGCCGACAAGAAGTACAGCATCGGCCTG
GACATCGGCACCAACTCTGTGGGCTGGGCCGTGATCACCGACGAGTACAAGGTGCCCAGCAAGAAATTCA
AGGTGCTGGGCAACACCGACCGGCACAGCATCAAGAAGAACCTGATCGGAGCCCTGCTGTTCGACAGCGG
CGAAACAGCCGAGGCCACCCGGCTGAAGAGAACCGCCAGAAGAAGATACACCAGACGGAAGAACCGGATC
TGCTATCTGCAAGAGATCTTCAGCAACGAGATGGCCAAGGTGGACGACAGCTTCTTCCACAGACTGGAAG
AGTCCTTCCTGGTGGAAGAGGATAAGAAGCACGAGCGGCACCCCATCTTCGGCAACATCGTGGACGAGGT
GGCCTACCACGAGAAGTACCCCACCATCTACCACCTGAGAAAGAAACTGGTGGACAGCACCGACAAGGCC
GACCTGCGGCTGATCTATCTGGCCCTGGCCCACATGATCAAGTTCCGGGGCCACTTCCTGATCGAGGGCG
ACCTGAACCCCGACAACAGCGACGTGGACAAGCTGTTCATCCAGCTGGTGCAGACCTACAACCAGCTGTT
CGAGGAAAACCCCATCAACGCCAGCGGCGTGGACGCCAAGGCCATCCTGTCTGCCAGACTGAGCAAGAGC
AGACGGCTGGAAAATCTGATCGCCCAGCTGCCCGGCGAGAAGAAGAATGGCCTGTTCGGAAACCTGATTG
CCCTGAGCCTGGGCCTGACCCCCAACTTCAAGAGCAACTTCGACCTGGCCGAGGATGCCAAACTGCAGCT
GAGCAAGGACACCTACGACGACGACCTGGACAACCTGCTGGCCCAGATCGGCGACCAGTACGCCGACCTG
TTTCTGGCCGCCAAGAACCTGTCCGACGCCATCCTGCTGAGCGACATCCTGAGAGTGAACACCGAGATCA
CCAAGGCCCCCCTGAGCGCCTCTATGATCAAGAGATACGACGAGCACCACCAGGACCTGACCCTGCTGAA
AGCTCTCGTGCGGCAGCAGCTGCCTGAGAAGTACAAAGAGATTTTCTTCGACCAGAGCAAGAACGGCTAC
GCCGGCTACATTGACGGCGGAGCCAGCCAGGAAGAGTTCTACAAGTTCATCAAGCCCATCCTGGAAAAGA
TGGACGGCACCGAGGAACTGCTCGTGAAGCTGAACAGAGAGGACCTGCTGCGGAAGCAGCGGACCTTCGA
CAACGGCAGCATCCCCCACCAGATCCACCTGGGAGAGCTGCACGCCATTCTGCGGCGGCAGGAAGATTTT
TACCCATTCCTGAAGGACAACCGGGAAAAGATCGAGAAGATCCTGACCTTCCGCATCCCCTACTACGTGG
GCCCTCTGGCCAGGGGAAACAGCAGATTCGCCTGGATGACCAGAAAGAGCGAGGAAACCATCACCCCCTG
GAACTTCGAGGAAGTGGTGGACAAGGGCGCTTCCGCCCAGAGCTTCATCGAGCGGATGACCAACTTCGAT
AAGAACCTGCCCAACGAGAAGGTGCTGCCCAAGCACAGCCTGCTGTACGAGTACTTCACCGTGTATAACG
AGCTGACCAAAGTGAAATACGTGACCGAGGGAATGAGAAAGCCCGCCTTCCTGAGCGGCGAGCAGAAAAA
GGCCATCGTGGACCTGCTGTTCAAGACCAACCGGAAAGTGACCGTGAAGCAGCTGAAAGAGGACTACTTC
AAGAAAATCGAGTGCTTCGACTCCGTGGAAATCTCCGGCGTGGAAGATCGGTTCAACGCCTCCCTGGGCA
CATACCACGATCTGCTGAAAATTATCAAGGACAAGGACTTCCTGGACAATGAGGAAAACGAGGACATTCT
GGAAGATATCGTGCTGACCCTGACACTGTTTGAGGACAGAGAGATGATCGAGGAACGGCTGAAAACCTAT
GCCCACCTGTTCGACGACAAAGTGATGAAGCAGCTGAAGCGGCGGAGATACACCGGCTGGGGCAGGCTGA
GCCGGAAGCTGATCAACGGCATCCGGGACAAGCAGTCCGGCAAGACAATCCTGGATTTCCTGAAGTCCGA
CGGCTTCGCCAACAGAAACTTCATGCAGCTGATCCACGACGACAGCCTGACCTTTAAAGAGGACATCCAG
AAAGCCCAGGTGTCCGGCCAGGGCGATAGCCTGCACGAGCACATTGCCAATCTGGCCGGCAGCCCCGCCA
TTAAGAAGGGCATCCTGCAGACAGTGAAGGTGGTGGACGAGCTCGTGAAAGTGATGGGCCGGCACAAGCC
CGAGAACATCGTGATCGAAATGGCCAGAGAGAACCAGACCACCCAGAAGGGACAGAAGAACAGCCGCGAG
AGAATGAAGCGGATCGAAGAGGGCATCAAAGAGCTGGGCAGCCAGATCCTGAAAGAACACCCCGTGGAAA
ACACCCAGCTGCAGAACGAGAAGCTGTACCTGTACTACCTGCAGAATGGGCGGGATATGTACGTGGACCA
GGAACTGGACATCAACCGGCTGTCCGACTACGATGTGGACCATATCGTGCCTCAGAGCTTTCTGAAGGAC
GACTCCATCGACAACAAGGTGCTGACCAGAAGCGACAAGAACCGGGGCAAGAGCGACAACGTGCCCTCCG
AAGAGGTCGTGAAGAAGATGAAGAACTACTGGCGGCAGCTGCTGAACGCCAAGCTGATTACCCAGAGAAA
GTTCGACAATCTGACCAAGGCCGAGAGAGGCGGCCTGAGCGAACTGGATAAGGCCGGCTTCATCAAGAGA
CAGCTGGTGGAAACCCGGCAGATCACAAAGCACGTGGCACAGATCCTGGACTCCCGGATGAACACTAAGT
ACGACGAGAATGACAAGCTGATCCGGGAAGTGAAAGTGATCACCCTGAAGTCCAAGCTGGTGTCCGATTT
CCGGAAGGATTTCCAGTTTTACAAAGTGCGCGAGATCAACAACTACCACCACGCCCACGACGCCTACCTG
AACGCCGTCGTGGGAACCGCCCTGATCAAAAAGTACCCTAAGCTGGAAAGCGAGTTCGTGTACGGCGACT
ACAAGGTGTACGACGTGCGGAAGATGATCGCCAAGAGCGAGCAGGAAATCGGCAAGGCTACCGCCAAGTA
CTTCTTCTACAGCAACATCATGAACTTTTTCAAGACCGAGATTACCCTGGCCAACGGCGAGATCCGGAAG
CGGCCTCTGATCGAGACAAACGGCGAAACCGGGGAGATCGTGTGGGATAAGGGCCGGGATTTTGCCACCG
TGCGGAAAGTGCTGAGCATGCCCCAAGTGAATATCGTGAAAAAGACCGAGGTGCAGACAGGCGGCTTCAG
CAAAGAGTCTATCCTGCCCAAGAGGAACAGCGATAAGCTGATCGCCAGAAAGAAGGACTGGGACCCTAAG
AAGTACGGCGGCTTCGACAGCCCCACCGTGGCCTATTCTGTGCTGGTGGTGGCCAAAGTGGAAAAGGGCA
AGTCCAAGAAACTGAAGAGTGTGAAAGAGCTGCTGGGGATCACCATCATGGAAAGAAGCAGCTTCGAGAA
GAATCCCATCGACTTTCTGGAAGCCAAGGGCTACAAAGAAGTGAAAAAGGACCTGATCATCAAGCTGCCT
AAGTACTCCCTGTTCGAGCTGGAAAACGGCCGGAAGAGAATGCTGGCCTCTGCCGGCGAACTGCAGAAGG
GAAACGAACTGGCCCTGCCCTCCAAATATGTGAACTTCCTGTACCTGGCCAGCCACTATGAGAAGCTGAA
GGGCTCCCCCGAGGATAATGAGCAGAAACAGCTGTTTGTGGAACAGCACAAGCACTACCTGGACGAGATC
ATCGAGCAGATCAGCGAGTTCTCCAAGAGAGTGATCCTGGCCGACGCTAATCTGGACAAAGTGCTGTCCG
CCTACAACAAGCACCGGGATAAGCCCATCAGAGAGCAGGCCGAGAATATCATCCACCTGTTTACCCTGAC
CAATCTGGGAGCCCCTGCCGCCTTCAAGTACTTTGACACCACCATCGACCGGAAGAGGTACACCAGCACC
AAAGAGGTGCTGGACGCCACCCTGATCCACCAGAGCATCACCGGCCTGTACGAGACACGGATCGACCTGT
CTCAGCTGGGAGGCGACAAAAGGCCGGCGGCCACGAAAAAGGCCGGCCAGGCAAAAAAGAAAAAGTAAGA
ATTCCTAGAGCTCGCTGATCAGCCTCGACTGTGCCTTCTAGTTGCCAGCCATCTGTTGTTTGCCCCTCCC
CCGTGCCTTCCTTGACCCTGGAAGGTGCCACTCCCACTGTCCTTTCCTAATAAAATGAGGAAATTGCATC
GCATTGTCTGAGTAGGTGTCATTCTATTCTGGGGGGTGGGGTGGGGCAGGACAGCAAGGGGGAGGATTGG
GAAGAGAATAGCAGGCATGCTGGGGAGCGGCCGCAGGAACCCCTAGTGATGGAGTTGGCCACTCCCTCTC
TGCGCGCTCGCTCGCTCACTGAGGCCGGGCGACCAAAGGTCGCCCGACGCCCGGGCTTTGCCCGGGCGGC
CTCAGTGAGCGAGCGAGCGCGCAGCTGCCTGCAGGGGCGCCTGATGCGGTATTTTCTCCTTACGCATCTG
TGCGGTATTTCACACCGCATA
[95 nt withheld, positions 5972-6066]
T
[46 nt withheld, positions 6068-6113]
C
[141 nt withheld, positions 6115-6255]
CCTTTGACGTTGGAGTCCACGTTCTTT
[37 nt withheld, positions 6283-6319]
ACTCTATCTCGGGCTATTCTTTTGATTTATAAGGGATTTTGCCGATTTCGGTCTATTGGTTAAAAAATGA
GCTGATTTAACAAAAATTTAACGCGAATTTTAACAAAATATTAACGTTTACAATTTTATGGTGCACTCTC
AGTACAATCTGCTCTGATGCCGCATAGTTAAGCCAGCCCCGACACCCGCCAACACCCGCTGACGCGCCCT
GACGGGCTTGTCTGCTCCCGGCATCCGCTTACAGACAAGCTGTGACCGTCTCCGGGAGCTGCATGTGTCA
GAGGTTTTCACCGTCATCACCGAAACGCGCGAGACGAAAGGGCCTCGTGATACGCCTATTTTTATAGGTT
AATGTCATGATAATAATGGTTTCTTAGACGTCAGGTGGCACTTTTCGGGGAAATGTGCGCGGAACCCCTA
TTTGTTTATTTTTCTAAATACATTCAAATATGTATCCGCTCATGAGACAATAACCCTGATAAATGCTTCA
ATAATATTGAAAAAGGAAGAGTATGAGTATTCAACATTTCCGTGTCGCCCTTATTCCCTTTTTTGCGGCA
TTTTGCCTTCCTGTTTTTGCTCACCCAGAAACGCTGGTGAAAGTAAAAGATGCTGAAGATCAGTTGGGTG
CACGAGTGGGTTACATCGAACTGGATCTCAACAGCGGTAAGATCCTTGAGAGTTTTCGCCCCGAAGAACG
TTTTCCAATGATGAGCACTTTTAAAGTTCTGCTATGTGGCGCGGTATTATCCCGTATTGACGCCGGGCAA
GAGCAACTCGGTCGCCGCATACACTATTCTCAGAATGACTTGGTTGAGTACTCACCAGTCACAGAAAAGC
ATCTTACGGATGGCATGACAGTAAGAGAATTATGCAGTGCTGCCATAACCATGAGTGATAACACTGCGGC
CAACTTACTTCTGACAACGATCGGAGGACCGAAGGAGCTAACCGCTTTTTTGCACAACATGGGGGATCAT
GTAACTCGCCTTGATCGTTGGGAACCGGAGCTGAATGAAGCCATACCAAACGACGAGCGTGACACCACGA
TGCCTGTAGCAATGGCAACAACGTTGCGCAAACTATTAACTGGCGAACTACTTACTCTAGCTTCCCGGCA
ACAATTAATAGACTGGATGGAGGCGGATAAAGTTGCAGGACCACTTCTGCGCTCGGCCCTTCCGGCTGGC
TGGTTTATTGCTGATAAATCTGGAGCCGGTGAGCGTGGAAGCCGCGGTATCATTGCAGCACTGGGGCCAG
ATGGTAAGCCCTCCCGTATCGTAGTTATCTACACGACGGGGAGTCAGGCAACTATGGATGAACGAAATAG
ACAGATCGCTGAGATAGGTGCCTCACTGATTAAGCATTGGTAACTGTCAGACCAAGTTTACTCATATATA
CTTTAGATTGATTTAAAACTTCATTTTTAATTTAAAAGGATCTAGGTGAAGATCCTTTTTGATAATCTCA
TGACCAAAATCCCTTAACGTGAGTTTTCGTTCCACTGAGCGTCAGACCCCGTAGAAAAGATCAAAGGATC
TTCTTGAGATCCTTTTTTTCTGCGCGTAATCTGCTGCTTGCAAACAAAAAAACCACCGCTACCAGCGGTG
GTTTGTTTGCCGGATCAAGAGCTACCAACTCTTTTTCCGAAGGTAACTGGCTTCAGCAGAGCGCAGATAC
CAAATACTGTTCTTCTAGTGTAGCCGTAGTTAGGCCACCACTTCAAGAACTCTGTAGCACCGCCTACATA
CCTCGCTCTGCTAATCCTGTTACCAGTGGCTGCTGCCAGTGGCGATAAGTCGTGTCTTACCGGGTTGGAC
TCAAGACGATAGTTACCGGATAAGGCGCAGCGGTCGGGCTGAACGGGGGGTTCGTGCACACAGCCCAGCT
TGGAGCGAACGACCTACACCGAACTGAGATACCTACAGCGTGAGCTATGAGAAAGCGCCACGCTTCCCGA
AGGGAGAAAGGCGGACAGGTATCCGGTAAGCGGCAGGGTCGGAACAGGAGAGCGCACGAGGGAGCTTCCA
GGGGGAAACGCCTGGTATCTTTATAGTCCTGTCGGGTTTCGCCACCTCTGACTTGAGCGTCGATTTTTGT
GATGCTCGTCAGGGGGGCGGAGCCTATGGAAAAACGCCAGCAACGCGGCCTTTTTACGGTTCCTGGCCTT
TTGCTGGCCTTTTGCTCA
